>Addgene plasmid #161739 | GZnP2 in pcDNA3.1+ | depositor full sequence | sequence record 313481 | GZnP3 insert in pcDNA3.1+
GACGGATCGGGAGATCTCCCGATCCCCTATGGTGCACTCTCAGTACAATCTGCTCTGATGCCGCATAGTT
AAGCCAGTATCTGCTCCCTGCTTGTGTGTTGGAGGTCGCTGAGTAGTGCGCGAGCAAAATTTAAGCTACA
ACAAGGCAAGGCTTGACCGACAATTGCATGAAGAATCTGCTTAGGGTTAGGCGTTTTGCGCTGCTTCGCG
ATGTACGGGCCAGATATACGCGTTGACATTGATTATTGACTAGTTATTAATAGTAATCAATTACGGGGTC
ATTAGTTCATAGCCCATATATGGAGTTCCGCGTTACATAACTTACGGTAAATGGCCCGCCTGGCTGACCG
CCCAACGACCCCCGCCCATTGACGTCAATAATGACGTATGTTCCCATAGTAACGCCAATAGGGACTTTCC
ATTGACGTCAATGGGTGGAGTATTTACGGTAAACTGCCCACTTGGCAGTACATCAAGTGTATCATATGCC
AAGTACGCCCCCTATTGACGTCAATGACGGTAAATGGCCCGCCTGGCATTATGCCCAGTACATGACCTTA
TGGGACTTTCCTACTTGGCAGTACATCTACGTATTAGTCATCGCTATTACCATGGTGATGCGGTTTTGGC
AGTACATCAATGGGCGTGGATAGCGGTTTGACTCACGGGGATTTCCAAGTCTCCACCCCATTGACGTCAA
TGGGAGTTTGTTTTGGCACCAAAATCAACGGGACTTTCCAAAATGTCGTAACAACTCCGCCCCATTGACG
CAAATGGGCGGTAGGCGTGTACGGTGGGAGGTCTATATAAGCAGAGCTCTCTGGCTAACTAGAGAACCCA
CTGCTTACTGGCTTATCGAAATTAATACGACTCACTATAGGGAGACCCAAGCTGGCTAGCGTTTAAACTT
AAGCTTGGTACCGAGCTCGGATCCATGTTCAAACACCCTATGGAACCATTAGCTTGTAATTGGGAGGACT
GTGATAAGCTTGGAGATGATACATGTTCCATAGTGAACCATATTAATTGTCCCCATCTAGAGAACGTCTA
TATCAAGGCCGACAAGCAGAAGAACGGCATCAAGGCGAACTTCAAGATCCGCCACAACATCGAGGACGGC
GGCGTGCAGCTCGCCTACCACTACCAGCAGAACACCCCCATCGGCGACGGCCCCGTGCTGCTGCCCGACA
ACCACTACCTGAGCGTGCAGTCCATACTTTCGAAAGACCCCAACGAGAAGCGCGATCACATGGTCCTGCT
GGAGTTCGTGACCGCCGCCGGGATCACTCTCGGCATGGACGAGCTGTACAAGGGCGGTACCGGAGGGAGC
ATGGTGAGCAAGGGCGAGGAGCTGTTCACCGGGGTGGTGCCCATCCAGGTCGAGCTGGACGGCGACGTAA
ACGGCCACAAGTTCAGCGTGCGCGGCGAGGGTGAGGGCGATGCCACCAACGGCAAGCTGACCCTGAAGTT
CATCTGCACCACCGGCAAGCTGCCCGTGCCCTGGCCCACCCTCGTGACCACCCTGACCTACGGCGTGCAG
TGCTTCAGCCGCTACCCCGACCACATGAAGCAGCACGACTTCTTCAAGTCCGCCATGCCCGAAGGCTACA
TCCAGGAGCGCACCATCTTCTTCAAGGACGACGGCACCTACAAGACCCGCGCCGAGGTGAAGTTCGAGGG
CGACACCCTGGTGAACCGCATCGAGCTGAAGGGCATCGACTTCAAGGAGGACGGCAACATCCTGGGGCAC
AAGCTGGAGTACAACCCGTGGAAAAACAATGACTTAAAATGCAAATGGAAAGAATGTCCTGAGTCTTGTA
GCTCACTAATGGACCTACAAAGACATCTTTTGAAGGATCATGTCTCTCAAGATTAGGAATTCTGCAGATA
TCCAGCACAGTGGCGGCCGCTCGAGTCTAGAGGGCCCGTTTAAACCCGCTGATCAGCCTCGACTGTGCCT
TCTAGTTGCCAGCCATCTGTTGTTTGCCCCTCCCCCGTGCCTTCCTTGACCCTGGAAGGTGCCACTCCCA
CTGTCCTTTCCTAATAAAATGAGGAAATTGCATCGCATTGTCTGAGTAGGTGTCATTCTATTCTGGGGGG
TGGGGTGGGGCAGGACAGCAAGGGGGAGGATTGGGAAGACAATAGCAGGCATGCTGGGGATGCGGTGGGC
TCTATGGCTTCTGAGGCGGAAAGAACCAGCTGGGGCTCTAGGGGGTATCCCC
[124 nt withheld, positions 2223-2346]
C
[91 nt withheld, positions 2348-2438]
A
[49 nt withheld, positions 2440-2488]
CCTTTGACGTTGGAGTCCACGTTCTTT
[37 nt withheld, positions 2516-2552]
ACCCTATCTCGGTCTATTCTTTTGATTTATAAGGGATTTTGCCGATTTCGGCCTATTGGTTAAAAAATGA
GCTGATTTAACAAAAATTTAACGCGAATTAATTCTGTGGAATGTGTGTCAGTTAGGGTGTGGAAAGTCCC
CAGGCTCCCCAGCAGGCAGAAGTATGCAAAGCATGCATCTCAATTAGTCAGCAACCAGGTGTGGAAAGTC
CCCAGGCTCCCCAGCAGGCAGAAGTATGCAAAGCATGCATCTCAATTAGTCAGCAACCATAGTCCCGCCC
CTAACTCCGCCCATCCCGCCCCTAACTCCGCCCAGTTCCGCCCATTCTCCGCCCCATGGCTGACTAATTT
TTTTTATTTATGCAGAGGCCGAGGCCGCCTCTGCCTCTGAGCTATTCCAGAAGTAGTGAGGAGGCTTTTT
TGGAGGCCTAGGCTTTTGCAAAAAGCTCCCGGGAGCTTGTATATCCATTTTCGGATCTGATCAAGAGACA
GGATGAGGATCGTTTCGCATGATTGAACAAGATGGATTGCACGCAGGTTCTCCGGCCGCTTGGGTGGAGA
GGCTATTCGGCTATGACTGGGCACAACAGACAATCGGCTGCTCTGATGCCGCCGTGTTCCGGCTGTCAGC
GCAGGGGCGCCCGGTTCTTTTTGTCAAGACCGACCTGTCCGGTGCCCTGAATGAACTGCAGGACGAGGCA
GCGCGGCTATCGTGGCTGGCCACGACGGGCGTTCCTTGCGCAGCTGTGCTCGACGTTGTCACTGAAGCGG
GAAGGGACTGGCTGCTATTGGGCGAAGTGCCGGGGCAGGATCTCCTGTCATCTCACCTTGCTCCTGCCGA
GAAAGTATCCATCATGGCTGATGCAATGCGGCGGCTGCATACGCTTGATCCGGCTACCTGCCCATTCGAC
CACCAAGCGAAACATCGCATCGAGCGAGCACGTACTCGGATGGAAGCCGGTCTTGTCGATCAGGATGATC
TGGACGAAGAGCATCAGGGGCTCGCGCCAGCCGAACTGTTCGCCAGGCTCAAGGCGCGCATGCCCGACGG
CGAGGATCTCGTCGTGACCCATGGCGATGCCTGCTTGCCGAATATCATGGTGGAAAATGGCCGCTTTTCT
GGATTCATCGACTGTGGCCGGCTGGGTGTGGCGGACCGCTATCAGGACATAGCGTTGGCTACCCGTGATA
TTGCTGAAGAGCTTGGCGGCGAATGGGCTGACCGCTTCCTCGTGCTTTACGGTATCGCCGCTCCCGATTC
GCAGCGCATCGCCTTCTATCGCCTTCTTGACGAGTTCTTCTGAGCGGGACTCTGGGGTTCGAAATGACCG
ACCAAGCGACGCCCAACCTGCCATCACGAGATTTCGATTCCACCGCCGCCTTCTATGAAAGGTTGGGCTT
CGGAATCGTTTTCCGGGACGCCGGCTGGATGATCCTCCAGCGCGGGGATCTCATGCTGGAGTTCTTCGCC
CACCCCAACTTGTTTATTGCAGCTTATAATGGTTACAAATAAAGCAATAGCATCACAAATTTCACAAATA
AAGCATTTTTTTCACTGCATTCTAGTTGTGGTTTGTCCAAACTCATCAATGTATCTTATCATGTCTGTAT
ACCGTCGACCTCTAGCTAGAGCTTGGCGTAATCATGGTCATAGCTGTTTCCTGTGTGAAATTGTTATCCG
CTCACAATTCCACACAACATACGAGCCGGAAGCATAAAGTGTAAAGCCTGGGGTGCCTAATGAGTGAGCT
AACTCACATTAATTGCGTTGCGCTCACTGCCCGCTTTCCAGTCGGGAAACCTGTCGTGCCAGCTGCATTA
ATGAATCGGCCAACGCGCGGGGAGAGGCGGTTTGCGTATTGGGCGCTCTTCCGCTTCCTCGCTCACTGAC
TCGCTGCGCTCGGTCGTTCGGCTGCGGCGAGCGGTATCAGCTCACTCAAAGGCGGTAATACGGTTATCCA
CAGAATCAGGGGATAACGCAGGAAAGAACATGTGAGCAAAAGGCCAGCAAAAGGCCAGGAACCGTAAAAA
GGCCGCGTTGCTGGCGTTTTTCCATAGGCTCCGCCCCCCTGACGAGCATCACAAAAATCGACGCTCAAGT
CAGAGGTGGCGAAACCCGACAGGACTATAAAGATACCAGGCGTTTCCCCCTGGAAGCTCCCTCGTGCGCT
CTCCTGTTCCGACCCTGCCGCTTACCGGATACCTGTCCGCCTTTCTCCCTTCGGGAAGCGTGGCGCTTTC
TCATAGCTCACGCTGTAGGTATCTCAGTTCGGTGTAGGTCGTTCGCTCCAAGCTGGGCTGTGTGCACGAA
CCCCCCGTTCAGCCCGACCGCTGCGCCTTATCCGGTAACTATCGTCTTGAGTCCAACCCGGTAAGACACG
ACTTATCGCCACTGGCAGCAGCCACTGGTAACAGGATTAGCAGAGCGAGGTATGTAGGCGGTGCTACAGA
GTTCTTGAAGTGGTGGCCTAACTACGGCTACACTAGAAGAACAGTATTTGGTATCTGCGCTCTGCTGAAG
CCAGTTACCTTCGGAAAAAGAGTTGGTAGCTCTTGATCCGGCAAACAAACCACCGCTGGTAGCGGTTTTT
TTGTTTGCAAGCAGCAGATTACGCGCAGAAAAAAAGGATCTCAAGAAGATCCTTTGATCTTTTCTACGGG
GTCTGACGCTCAGTGGAACGAAAACTCACGTTAAGGGATTTTGGTCATGAGATTATCAAAAAGGATCTTC
ACCTAGATCCTTTTAAATTAAAAATGAAGTTTTAAATCAATCTAAAGTATATATGAGTAAACTTGGTCTG
ACAGTTACCAATGCTTAATCAGTGAGGCACCTATCTCAGCGATCTGTCTATTTCGTTCATCCATAGTTGC
CTGACTCCCCGTCGTGTAGATAACTACGATACGGGAGGGCTTACCATCTGGCCCCAGTGCTGCAATGATA
CCGCGAGACCCACGCTCACCGGCTCCAGATTTATCAGCAATAAACCAGCCAGCCGGAAGGGCCGAGCGCA
GAAGTGGTCCTGCAACTTTATCCGCCTCCATCCAGTCTATTAATTGTTGCCGGGAAGCTAGAGTAAGTAG
TTCGCCAGTTAATAGTTTGCGCAACGTTGTTGCCATTGCTACAGGCATCGTGGTGTCACGCTCGTCGTTT
GGTATGGCTTCATTCAGCTCCGGTTCCCAACGATCAAGGCGAGTTACATGATCCCCCATGTTGTGCAAAA
AAGCGGTTAGCTCCTTCGGTCCTCCGATCGTTGTCAGAAGTAAGTTGGCCGCAGTGTTATCACTCATGGT
TATGGCAGCACTGCATAATTCTCTTACTGTCATGCCATCCGTAAGATGCTTTTCTGTGACTGGTGAGTAC
TCAACCAAGTCATTCTGAGAATAGTGTATGCGGCGACCGAGTTGCTCTTGCCCGGCGTCAATACGGGATA
ATACCGCGCCACATAGCAGAACTTTAAAAGTGCTCATCATTGGAAAACGTTCTTCGGGGCGAAAACTCTC
AAGGATCTTACCGCTGTTGAGATCCAGTTCGATGTAACCCACTCGTGCACCCAACTGATCTTCAGCATCT
TTTACTTTCACCAGCGTTTCTGGGTGAGCAAAAACAGGAAGGCAAAATGCCGCAAAAAAGGGAATAAGGG
CGACACGGAAATGTTGAATACTCATACTCTTCCTTTTTCAATATTATTGAAGCATTTATCAGGGTTATTG
TCTCATGAGCGGATACATATTTGAATGTATTTAGAAAAATAAACAAATAGGGGTTCCGCGCACATTTCCC
CGAAAAGTGCCACCTGACGTC
Features (pLannotate 1.2.2; 22 found; start..end, strand, type, name):
     28..80      -  misc_feature   bom (fragment): basis of mobility region from pBR322
    235..614     +  enhancer       CMV enhancer: human cytomegalovirus immediate early enhancer
    615..818     +  promoter       CMV promoter: human cytomegalovirus (CMV) immediate early promoter
    814..847     +  LTR            5' LTR (truncated) (fragment): truncated 5' long terminal repeat (LTR) from HIV-1
    863..881     +  promoter       T7 promoter: promoter for bacteriophage T7 RNA polymerase
    938..1036    +  CDS            ZAP1 (fragment): ZAP1_YEAST - Experimental evidence at protein level: Swiss-Prot protein existence level 1. Transcription regulator controlling zinc-responsive gene expression. Binds to zinc-responsive elements (ZREs) (consensus sequence 5'-ACCYYNAAGGT-3') in the promoter of target genes (PubMed:9786867). Recruits SWI/SNF, SAGA, and Mediator complexes as coactivators in a zinc-responsive manner (PubMed:22950018). Involved in zinc ion homeostasis by zinc-responsive transcriptional regulation of the zinc uptake system genes ZTR1 and ZTR2 (PubMed:9271382). Positively regulates ETR1 expression, affecting mitochond
   1037..1765    +  CDS            cEGFP: cEGFP is a basic (constitutively fluorescent) green fluorescent protein published in 2008, derived from Aequorea victoria.
   1772..1873    +  CDS            ZAP1 (fragment): ZAP1_YEAST - Experimental evidence at protein level: Swiss-Prot protein existence level 1. Transcription regulator controlling zinc-responsive gene expression. Binds to zinc-responsive elements (ZREs) (consensus sequence 5'-ACCYYNAAGGT-3') in the promoter of target genes (PubMed:9786867). Recruits SWI/SNF, SAGA, and Mediator complexes as coactivators in a zinc-responsive manner (PubMed:22950018). Involved in zinc ion homeostasis by zinc-responsive transcriptional regulation of the zinc uptake system genes ZTR1 and ZTR2 (PubMed:9271382). Positively regulates ETR1 expression, affecting mitochond
   1953..2177    +  polyA_signal   bGH poly(A) signal: bovine growth hormone polyadenylation signal
   2181..2202    +  promoter       SV40 promoter (fragment): SV40 enhancer and early promoter
   2223..2651    +  rep_origin     f1 ori (sequence partly withheld): f1 bacteriophage origin of replication; arrow indicates direction of (+) strand synthesis
   2665..2994    +  promoter       SV40 promoter: SV40 enhancer and early promoter
   3061..3852    +  CDS            neo: KKA2_KLEPN - Also known as kan, nptII. Experimental evidence at protein level: Swiss-Prot protein existence level 1. Resistance to kanamycin, neomycin, paromomycin, ribostamycin, butirosin and gentamicin B. From Klebsiella pneumoniae.
   3876..4034    +  CDS            ble (fragment): BLE_KLEPN - Experimental evidence at protein level: Swiss-Prot protein existence level 1. Binding protein with a strong affinity to the bleomycin family of antibiotics. Binds to CL990; an antimitotic-antibiotic compound. From Klebsiella pneumoniae.
   4029..4150    +  polyA_signal   SV40 poly(A) signal: SV40 polyadenylation signal
   4223..4239    -  protein_bind   lac operator: The lac repressor binds to the lac operator to inhibit transcription in E. coli. This inhibition can be relieved by adding lactose or isopropyl-β-D-thiogalactopyranoside (IPTG). lac repressor encoded by lacI
   4247..4277    -  promoter       lac promoter: promoter for the E. coli lac operon
   4292..4313    -  protein_bind   CAP binding site: CAP binding activates transcription in the presence of cAMP. E. coli catabolite activator protein
   4326..4418    -  CDS            lacI (fragment): lac repressor; lacI; The lac repressor binds to the lac operator to inhibit transcription in E. coli. This inhibition can be relieved by adding lactose or isopropyl-β-D-thiogalactopyranoside (IPTG).
   4601..5186    -  rep_origin     ori: high-copy-number ColE1/pMB1/pBR322/pUC origin of replication
   5357..6217    -  CDS            AmpR: β-lactamase; bla; confers resistance to ampicillin, carbenicillin, and related antibiotics
   6218..6322    -  promoter       AmpR promoter: bla
