>Addgene plasmid #161739 | GZnP2 in pcDNA3.1+ | addgene full sequence | sequence record 321830 | Addgene NGS Result
GACATTGATTATTGACTAGTTATTAATAGTAATCAATTACGGGGTCATTAGTTCATAGCCCATATATGGA
GTTCCGCGTTACATAACTTACGGTAAATGGCCCGCCTGGCTGACCGCCCAACGACCCCCGCCCATTGACG
TCAATAATGACGTATGTTCCCATAGTAACGCCAATAGGGACTTTCCATTGACGTCAATGGGTGGAGTATT
TACGGTAAACTGCCCACTTGGCAGTACATCAAGTGTATCATATGCCAAGTACGCCCCCTATTGACGTCAA
TGACGGTAAATGGCCCGCCTGGCATTATGCCCAGTACATGACCTTATGGGACTTTCCTACTTGGCAGTAC
ATCTACGTATTAGTCATCGCTATTACCATGGTGATGCGGTTTTGGCAGTACATCAATGGGCGTGGATAGC
GGTTTGACTCACGGGGATTTCCAAGTCTCCACCCCATTGACGTCAATGGGAGTTTGTTTTGGCACCAAAA
TCAACGGGACTTTCCAAAATGTCGTAACAACTCCGCCCCATTGACGCAAATGGGCGGTAGGCGTGTACGG
TGGGAGGTCTATATAAGCAGAGCTCTCTGGCTAACTAGAGAACCCACTGCTTACTGGCTTATCGAAATTA
ATACGACTCACTATAGGGAGACCCAAGCTGGCTAGCGTTTAAACTTAAGCTTGGTACCGAGCTCGGATCC
CATGTTCAAACACCCTATGGAACCATTAGCTTGTAATTGGGAGGACTGTGATAAGCTTGGAGATGATACA
TGTTCCATAGTGAACCATATTAATTGTCCCCATCTAGAGAACGTCTATATCAAGGCCGACAAGCAGAAGA
ACGGCATCAAGGCGAACTTCAAGATCCGCCACAACATCGAGGACGGCGGCGTGCAGCTCGCCTACCACTA
CCAGCAGAACACCCCCATCGGCGACGGCCCCGTGCTGCTGCCCGACAACCACTACCTGAGCGTGCAGTCC
ATACTTTCGAAAGACCCCAACGAGAAGCGCGATCACATGGTCCTGCTGGAGTTCGTGACCGCCGCCGGGA
TCACTCTCGGCATGGACGAGCTGTACAAGGGCGGTACCGGAGGGAGCATGGTGAGCAAGGGCGAGGAGCT
GTTCACCGGGGTGGTGCCCATCCAGGTCGAGCTGGACGGCGACGTAAACGGCCACAAGTTCAGCGTGCGC
GGCGAGGGTGAGGGCGATGCCACCAACGGCAAGCTGACCCTGAAGTTCATCTGCACCACCGGCAAGCTGC
CCGTGCCCTGGCCCACCCTCGTGACCACCCTGACCTACGGCGTGCAGTGCTTCAGCCGCTACCCCGACCA
CATGAAGCAGCACGACTTCTTCAAGTCCGCCATGCCCGAAGGCTACATCCAGGAGCGCACCATCTTCTTC
AAGGACGACGGCACCTACAAGACCCGCGCCGAGGTGAAGTTCGAGGGCGACACCCTGGTGAACCGCATCG
AGCTGAAGGGCATCGACTTCAAGGAGGACGGCAACATCCTGGGGCACAAGCTGGAGTACAACCCGTGGAA
AAACAATGACTTAAAATGCAAATGGAAAGAATGTCCTGAGTCTTGTAGCTCACTAATGGACCTACAAAGA
CATCTTTTGAAGGATCATGTCTCTCAAGATTAGGAATTCTGCAGATATCCAGCACAGTGGCGGCCGCTCG
AGTCTAGAGGGCCCGTTTAAACCCGCTGATCAGCCTCGACTGTGCCTTCTAGTTGCCAGCCATCTGTTGT
TTGCCCCTCCCCCGTGCCTTCCTTGACCCTGGAAGGTGCCACTCCCACTGTCCTTTCCTAATAAAATGAG
GAAATTGCATCGCATTGTCTGAGTAGGTGTCATTCTATTCTGGGGGGTGGGGTGGGGCAGGACAGCAAGG
GGGAGGATTGGGAAGACAATAGCAGGCATGCTGGGGATGCGGTGGGCTCTATGGCTTCTGAGGCGGAAAG
AACCAGCTGGGGCTCTAGGGGGTATCCCC
[124 nt withheld, positions 1990-2113]
C
[91 nt withheld, positions 2115-2205]
A
[49 nt withheld, positions 2207-2255]
CCTTTGACGTTGGAGTCCACGTTCTTT
[37 nt withheld, positions 2283-2319]
ACCCTATCTCGGTCTATTCTTTTGATTTATAAGGGATTTTGCCGATTTCGGCCTATTGGTTAAAAAATGA
GCTGATTTAACAAAAATTTAACGCGAATTAATTCTGTGGAATGTGTGTCAGTTAGGGTGTGGAAAGTCCC
CAGGCTCCCCAGCAGGCAGAAGTATGCAAAGCATGCATCTCAATTAGTCAGCAACCAGGTGTGGAAAGTC
CCCAGGCTCCCCAGCAGGCAGAAGTATGCAAAGCATGCATCTCAATTAGTCAGCAACCATAGTCCCGCCC
CTAACTCCGCCCATCCCGCCCCTAACTCCGCCCAGTTCCGCCCATTCTCCGCCCCATGGCTGACTAATTT
TTTTTATTTATGCAGAGGCCGAGGCCGCCTCTGCCTCTGAGCTATTCCAGAAGTAGTGAGGAGGCTTTTT
TGGAGGCCTAGGCTTTTGCAAAAAGCTCCCGGGAGCTTGTATATCCATTTTCGGATCTGATCAAGAGACA
GGATGAGGATCGTTTCGCATGATTGAACAAGATGGATTGCACGCAGGTTCTCCGGCCGCTTGGGTGGAGA
GGCTATTCGGCTATGACTGGGCACAACAGACAATCGGCTGCTCTGATGCCGCCGTGTTCCGGCTGTCAGC
GCAGGGGCGCCCGGTTCTTTTTGTCAAGACCGACCTGTCCGGTGCCCTGAATGAACTGCAGGACGAGGCA
GCGCGGCTATCGTGGCTGGCCACGACGGGCGTTCCTTGCGCAGCTGTGCTCGACGTTGTCACTGAAGCGG
GAAGGGACTGGCTGCTATTGGGCGAAGTGCCGGGGCAGGATCTCCTGTCATCTCACCTTGCTCCTGCCGA
GAAAGTATCCATCATGGCTGATGCAATGCGGCGGCTGCATACGCTTGATCCGGCTACCTGCCCATTCGAC
CACCAAGCGAAACATCGCATCGAGCGAGCACGTACTCGGATGGAAGCCGGTCTTGTCGATCAGGATGATC
TGGACGAAGAGCATCAGGGGCTCGCGCCAGCCGAACTGTTCGCCAGGCTCAAGGCGCGCATGCCCGACGG
CGAGGATCTCGTCGTGACCCATGGCGATGCCTGCTTGCCGAATATCATGGTGGAAAATGGCCGCTTTTCT
GGATTCATCGACTGTGGCCGGCTGGGTGTGGCGGACCGCTATCAGGACATAGCGTTGGCTACCCGTGATA
TTGCTGAAGAGCTTGGCGGCGAATGGGCTGACCGCTTCCTCGTGCTTTACGGTATCGCCGCTCCCGATTC
GCAGCGCATCGCCTTCTATCGCCTTCTTGACGAGTTCTTCTGAGCGGGACTCTGGGGTTCGAAATGACCG
ACCAAGCGACGCCCAACCTGCCATCACGAGATTTCGATTCCACCGCCGCCTTCTATGAAAGGTTGGGCTT
CGGAATCGTTTTCCGGGACGCCGGCTGGATGATCCTCCAGCGCGGGGATCTCATGCTGGAGTTCTTCGCC
CACCCCAACTTGTTTATTGCAGCTTATAATGGTTACAAATAAAGCAATAGCATCACAAATTTCACAAATA
AAGCATTTTTTTCACTGCATTCTAGTTGTGGTTTGTCCAAACTCATCAATGTATCTTATCATGTCTGTAT
ACCGTCGACCTCTAGCTAGAGCTTGGCGTAATCATGGTCATAGCTGTTTCCTGTGTGAAATTGTTATCCG
CTCACAATTCCACACAACATACGAGCCGGAAGCATAAAGTGTAAAGCCTGGGGTGCCTAATGAGTGAGCT
AACTCACATTAATTGCGTTGCGCTCACTGCCCGCTTTCCAGTCGGGAAACCTGTCGTGCCAGCTGCATTA
ATGAATCGGCCAACGCGCGGGGAGAGGCGGTTTGCGTATTGGGCGCTCTTCCGCTTCCTCGCTCACTGAC
TCGCTGCGCTCGGTCGTTCGGCTGCGGCGAGCGGTATCAGCTCACTCAAAGGCGGTAATACGGTTATCCA
CAGAATCAGGGGATAACGCAGGAAAGAACATGTGAGCAAAAGGCCAGCAAAAGGCCAGGAACCGTAAAAA
GGCCGCGTTGCTGGCGTTTTTCCATAGGCTCCGCCCCCCTGACGAGCATCACAAAAATCGACGCTCAAGT
CAGAGGTGGCGAAACCCGACAGGACTATAAAGATACCAGGCGTTTCCCCCTGGAAGCTCCCTCGTGCGCT
CTCCTGTTCCGACCCTGCCGCTTACCGGATACCTGTCCGCCTTTCTCCCTTCGGGAAGCGTGGCGCTTTC
TCATAGCTCACGCTGTAGGTATCTCAGTTCGGTGTAGGTCGTTCGCTCCAAGCTGGGCTGTGTGCACGAA
CCCCCCGTTCAGCCCGACCGCTGCGCCTTATCCGGTAACTATCGTCTTGAGTCCAACCCGGTAAGACACG
ACTTATCGCCACTGGCAGCAGCCACTGGTAACAGGATTAGCAGAGCGAGGTATGTAGGCGGTGCTACAGA
GTTCTTGAAGTGGTGGCCTAACTACGGCTACACTAGAAGAACAGTATTTGGTATCTGCGCTCTGCTGAAG
CCAGTTACCTTCGGAAAAAGAGTTGGTAGCTCTTGATCCGGCAAACAAACCACCGCTGGTAGCGGTGGTT
TTTTTGTTTGCAAGCAGCAGATTACGCGCAGAAAAAAAGGATCTCAAGAAGATCCTTTGATCTTTTCTAC
GGGGTCTGACGCTCAGTGGAACGAAAACTCACGTTAAGGGATTTTGGTCATGAGATTATCAAAAAGGATC
TTCACCTAGATCCTTTTAAATTAAAAATGAAGTTTTAAATCAATCTAAAGTATATATGAGTAAACTTGGT
CTGACAGTTACCAATGCTTAATCAGTGAGGCACCTATCTCAGCGATCTGTCTATTTCGTTCATCCATAGT
TGCCTGACTCCCCGTCGTGTAGATAACTACGATACGGGAGGGCTTACCATCTGGCCCCAGTGCTGCAATG
ATACCGCGAGACCCACGCTCACCGGCTCCAGATTTATCAGCAATAAACCAGCCAGCCGGAAGGGCCGAGC
GCAGAAGTGGTCCTGCAACTTTATCCGCCTCCATCCAGTCTATTAATTGTTGCCGGGAAGCTAGAGTAAG
TAGTTCGCCAGTTAATAGTTTGCGCAACGTTGTTGCCATTGCTACAGGCATCGTGGTGTCACGCTCGTCG
TTTGGTATGGCTTCATTCAGCTCCGGTTCCCAACGATCAAGGCGAGTTACATGATCCCCCATGTTGTGCA
AAAAAGCGGTTAGCTCCTTCGGTCCTCCGATCGTTGTCAGAAGTAAGTTGGCCGCAGTGTTATCACTCAT
GGTTATGGCAGCACTGCATAATTCTCTTACTGTCATGCCATCCGTAAGATGCTTTTCTGTGACTGGTGAG
TACTCAACCAAGTCATTCTGAGAATAGTGTATGCGGCGACCGAGTTGCTCTTGCCCGGCGTCAATACGGG
ATAATACCGCGCCACATAGCAGAACTTTAAAAGTGCTCATCATTGGAAAACGTTCTTCGGGGCGAAAACT
CTCAAGGATCTTACCGCTGTTGAGATCCAGTTCGATGTAACCCACTCGTGCACCCAACTGATCTTCAGCA
TCTTTTACTTTCACCAGCGTTTCTGGGTGAGCAAAAACAGGAAGGCAAAATGCCGCAAAAAAGGGAATAA
GGGCGACACGGAAATGTTGAATACTCATACTCTTCCTTTTTCAATATTATTGAAGCATTTATCAGGGTTA
TTGTCTCATGAGCGGATACATATTTGAATGTATTTAGAAAAATAAACAAATAGGGGTTCCGCGCACATTT
CCCCGAAAAGTGCCACCTGACGTCGACGGATCGGGAGATCTCCCGATCCCCTATGGTGCACTCTCAGTAC
AATCTGCTCTGATGCCGCATAGTTAAGCCAGTATCTGCTCCCTGCTTGTGTGTTGGAGGTCGCTGAGTAG
TGCGCGAGCAAAATTTAAGCTACAACAAGGCAAGGCTTGACCGACAATTGCATGAAGAATCTGCTTAGGG
TTAGGCGTTTTGCGCTGCTTCGCGATGTACGGGCCAGATATACGCGTT
Features (pLannotate 1.2.2; 22 found; start..end, strand, type, name):
      1..380     +  enhancer       CMV enhancer: human cytomegalovirus immediate early enhancer
    381..584     +  promoter       CMV promoter: human cytomegalovirus (CMV) immediate early promoter
    580..613     +  LTR            5' LTR (truncated) (fragment): truncated 5' long terminal repeat (LTR) from HIV-1
    629..647     +  promoter       T7 promoter: promoter for bacteriophage T7 RNA polymerase
    705..803     +  CDS            ZAP1 (fragment): ZAP1_YEAST - Experimental evidence at protein level: Swiss-Prot protein existence level 1. Transcription regulator controlling zinc-responsive gene expression. Binds to zinc-responsive elements (ZREs) (consensus sequence 5'-ACCYYNAAGGT-3') in the promoter of target genes (PubMed:9786867). Recruits SWI/SNF, SAGA, and Mediator complexes as coactivators in a zinc-responsive manner (PubMed:22950018). Involved in zinc ion homeostasis by zinc-responsive transcriptional regulation of the zinc uptake system genes ZTR1 and ZTR2 (PubMed:9271382). Positively regulates ETR1 expression, affecting mitochond
    804..1532    +  CDS            cEGFP: cEGFP is a basic (constitutively fluorescent) green fluorescent protein published in 2008, derived from Aequorea victoria.
   1539..1640    +  CDS            ZAP1 (fragment): ZAP1_YEAST - Experimental evidence at protein level: Swiss-Prot protein existence level 1. Transcription regulator controlling zinc-responsive gene expression. Binds to zinc-responsive elements (ZREs) (consensus sequence 5'-ACCYYNAAGGT-3') in the promoter of target genes (PubMed:9786867). Recruits SWI/SNF, SAGA, and Mediator complexes as coactivators in a zinc-responsive manner (PubMed:22950018). Involved in zinc ion homeostasis by zinc-responsive transcriptional regulation of the zinc uptake system genes ZTR1 and ZTR2 (PubMed:9271382). Positively regulates ETR1 expression, affecting mitochond
   1720..1944    +  polyA_signal   bGH poly(A) signal: bovine growth hormone polyadenylation signal
   1948..1969    +  promoter       SV40 promoter (fragment): SV40 enhancer and early promoter
   1990..2418    +  rep_origin     f1 ori (sequence partly withheld): f1 bacteriophage origin of replication; arrow indicates direction of (+) strand synthesis
   2432..2761    +  promoter       SV40 promoter: SV40 enhancer and early promoter
   2828..3619    +  CDS            neo: KKA2_KLEPN - Also known as kan, nptII. Experimental evidence at protein level: Swiss-Prot protein existence level 1. Resistance to kanamycin, neomycin, paromomycin, ribostamycin, butirosin and gentamicin B. From Klebsiella pneumoniae.
   3643..3801    +  CDS            ble (fragment): BLE_KLEPN - Experimental evidence at protein level: Swiss-Prot protein existence level 1. Binding protein with a strong affinity to the bleomycin family of antibiotics. Binds to CL990; an antimitotic-antibiotic compound. From Klebsiella pneumoniae.
   3796..3917    +  polyA_signal   SV40 poly(A) signal: SV40 polyadenylation signal
   3990..4006    -  protein_bind   lac operator: The lac repressor binds to the lac operator to inhibit transcription in E. coli. This inhibition can be relieved by adding lactose or isopropyl-β-D-thiogalactopyranoside (IPTG). lac repressor encoded by lacI
   4014..4044    -  promoter       lac promoter: promoter for the E. coli lac operon
   4059..4080    -  protein_bind   CAP binding site: CAP binding activates transcription in the presence of cAMP. E. coli catabolite activator protein
   4093..4185    -  CDS            lacI (fragment): lac repressor; lacI; The lac repressor binds to the lac operator to inhibit transcription in E. coli. This inhibition can be relieved by adding lactose or isopropyl-β-D-thiogalactopyranoside (IPTG).
   4368..4956    -  rep_origin     ori: high-copy-number ColE1/pMB1/pBR322/pUC origin of replication
   5127..5987    -  CDS            AmpR: β-lactamase; bla; confers resistance to ampicillin, carbenicillin, and related antibiotics
   5988..6092    -  promoter       AmpR promoter: bla
   6151..6203    -  misc_feature   bom (fragment): basis of mobility region from pBR322
