[The description below was written by a language model from this plasmid's Addgene catalogue record and pLannotate feature annotations shown in this document.]
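Description:
GZnP2 in pcDNA3.1+ is a mammalian expression plasmid of about 6.35 kb that encodes Green Zn²⁺ Probe 2, a synthetic, genetically encoded fluorescent sensor for zinc ions. The 942 bp insert sits between the BamHI and EcoRI sites of the pcDNA3.1+ backbone. It is transcribed from the human cytomegalovirus immediate-early enhancer/promoter and terminated by the bovine growth hormone polyadenylation signal. A T7 promoter upstream of the insert is a standard backbone element that permits in vitro transcription. In both sequence records, the feature table shows an Aequorea-derived green fluorescent protein flanked on each side by a short fragment matching the yeast zinc-responsive transcription factor Zap1. This layout is consistent with a single-fluorophore design in which zinc binding by the flanking Zap1-derived domains modulates fluorescence. No targeting signal is annotated, which agrees with the catalogue description of a cytosolic reporter. The record gives an apparent Kd of 352 pM, with excitation near 488 nm and emission near 515 nm.

The plasmid is propagated in E. coli through a high-copy ColE1/pUC-type origin with ampicillin selection (AmpR), and an f1 origin is also present. For mammalian cells, an SV40 early promoter drives the neomycin resistance gene, followed by an SV40 poly(A) signal, allowing G418 selection of stable lines. The short HIV-1 LTR, ble, lacI and bom matches are small fragments called by the automated annotation rather than functional modules. The depositor sequence file is labelled as a "GZnP3" insert, although its annotated layout matches the repository's own sequencing result for GZnP2. The construct is used for live-cell imaging of cytosolic Zn²⁺ dynamics, and the associated publication extends the sensor to mitochondrial compartments.
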