Addgene plasmid #161739: GZnP2 in pcDNA3.1+
Purpose: Cytosolic fluorescent reporter for Zn²⁺ (Kd = 352 pM, ex/em = 488 nm/515 nm)
Depositing lab: Yan Qin. Depositing organization: University of Denver. Publication: Optical Recording of Zn(2+) Dynamics in the Mitochondrial Matrix and Intermembrane Space with the GZnP2 Sensor. Fudge DH, Black R, Son L, LeJeune K, Qin Y. ACS Chem Biol. 2018 Jul 20;13(7):1897-1905. doi: 10.1021/acschembio.8b00319. Epub 2018 Jun 26. PubMed 29912548.
Backbone
  Vector backbone: pcDNA3.1+
  Backbone manufacturer: Invitrogen
  Backbone size w/o insert (bp): 5411
  Total vector size (bp): 6353
  Vector type: Mammalian Expression
  Selectable markers: Neomycin (select with G418)
Growth in bacteria
  Bacterial resistance: Ampicillin, 100 μg/mL
  Growth temperature: 37°C
  Growth strain: DH5alpha
  Copy number: High Copy
Gene/Insert
  Gene/Insert name: GZnP2 (alt name: Green Zn²⁺ Probe 2)
  Species: Synthetic
  Insert size (bp): 942
  Promoter: CMV
  Cloning method: Restriction Enzyme; 5′ cloning site BamHI (not destroyed); 3′ cloning site EcoRI (not destroyed)
  Sequencing primers: 5′ CMV-F; 3′ BGH-R
Terms and licenses: Academic/Nonprofit Terms; Industry Terms: Not Available to Industry
How to cite: GZnP2 in pcDNA3.1+ was a gift from Yan Qin (Addgene plasmid # 161739 ; http://n2t.net/addgene:161739 ; RRID:Addgene_161739)
